>Addgene plasmid #123330 | pcDNA3-Venus-cpVenus-FLARE-AKAR(T/A) | addgene full sequence | sequence record 306911 | Addgene NGS Result
CCTGACGTCGACGGATCGGGAGATCTCCCGATCCCCTATGGTGCACTCTCAGTACAATCTGCTCTGATGC
CGCATAGTTAAGCCAGTATCTGCTCCCTGCTTGTGTGTTGGAGGTCGCTGAGTAGTGCGCGAGCAAAATT
TAAGCTACAACAAGGCAAGGCTTGACCGACAATTGCATGAAGAATCTGCTTAGGGTTAGGCGTTTTGCGC
TGCTTCGCGATGTACGGGCCAGATATACGCGTTGACATTGATTATTGACTAGTTATTAATAGTAATCAAT
TACGGGGTCATTAGTTCATAGCCCATATATGGAGTTCCGCGTTACATAACTTACGGTAAATGGCCCGCCT
GGCTGACCGCCCAACGACCCCCGCCCATTGACGTCAATAATGACGTATGTTCCCATAGTAACGCCAATAG
GGACTTTCCATTGACGTCAATGGGTGGAGTATTTACGGTAAACTGCCCACTTGGCAGTACATCAAGTGTA
TCATATGCCAAGTACGCCCCCTATTGACGTCAATGACGGTAAATGGCCCGCCTGGCATTATGCCCAGTAC
ATGACCTTATGGGACTTTCCTACTTGGCAGTACATCTACGTATTAGTCATCGCTATTACCATGGTGATGC
GGTTTTGGCAGTACATCAATGGGCGTGGATAGCGGTTTGACTCACGGGGATTTCCAAGTCTCCACCCCAT
TGACGTCAATGGGAGTTTGTTTTGGCACCAAAATCAACGGGACTTTCCAAAATGTCGTAACAACTCCGCC
CCATTGACGCAAATGGGCGGTAGGCGTGTACGGTGGGAGGTCTATATAAGCAGAGCTCTCTGGCTAACTA
GAGAACCCACTGCTTACTGGCTTATCGAAATTAATACGACTCACTATAGGGAGACCCAAGCTTGCGGCCG
CCACCATGGTGCGGGGTTCTCATCATCATCATCATCATGGTATGGCTAGCATGACTGGTGGACAGCAAAT
GGGTCGGGATCTGTACGACGATGACGATAAGGATCCCATGGTGAGCAAGGGCGAGGAGCTGTTCACCGGG
GTGGTGCCCATCCTGGTCGAGCTGGACGGCGACGTAAACGGCCACAAGTTCAGCGTGTCCGGCGAGGGCG
AGGGCGATGCCACCTACGGCAAGCTGACCCTGAAGCTGATCTGCACCACCGGCAAGCTGCCCGTGCCCTG
GCCCACCCTCGTGACCACCCTGGGCTACGGCCTGCAGTGCTTCGCCCGCTACCCCGACCACATGAAGCAG
CACGACTTCTTCAAGTCCGCCATGCCCGAAGGCTACGTCCAGGAGCGCACCATCTTCTTCAAGGACGACG
GCAACTACAAGACCCGCGCCGAGGTGAAGTTCGAGGGCGACACCCTGGTGAACCGCATCGAGCTGAAGGG
CATCGACTTCAAGGAGGACGGCAACATCCTGGGGCACAAGCTGGAGTACAACTACAACAGCCACAACGTC
TATATCACCGCCGACAAGCAGAAGAACGGCATCAAGGCCAACTTCAAGATCCGCCACAACATCGAGGACG
GCGGCGTGCAGCTCGCCGACCACTACCAGCAGAACACCCCCATCGGCGACGGCCCCGTGCTGCTGCCCGA
CAACCACTACCTGAGCTACCAGTCCAAGCTGAGCAAAGACCCCAACGAGAAGCGCGATCACATGGTCCTG
CTGGAGTTCGTGACCGCCGCCGGGATCACTCTCGGCATGGACGAGCTGTACAAGCGCATGCATAAGTTTT
CTCAAGAACAGATCGGCGAAAACATTGTGTGCAGGGTCATTTGTACCACGGGTCAAATTCCCATCCGAGA
TTTGTCAGCTGATATTTCACAAGTGCTTAAGGAAAAACGATCCATAAAGAAAGTTTGGACATTTGGTAGA
AACCCAGCCTGTGACTATCATTTAGGAAACATTTCAAGACTGTCAAATAAGCATTTCCAAATACTACTAG
GAGAAGACGGTAACCTTTTATTGAATGACATTTCCACTAATGGGACCTGGTTAAATGGGCAAAAAGTCGA
GAAGAACAGCAATCAGTTACTGTCTCAAGGTGATGAAATAACCGTTGGTGTAGGCGTGGAATCAGATATT
TTATCTCTGGTCATTTTCATAAACGACAAATTTAAGCAGTGCCTCGAGCAGAACAAAGTTGATCGCTCTG
CAGGTAAGCCAGGCAGCGGCGAGGGCAGCACCAAGGGCCTGCGTCGCGCCGCCCTGGTGGACGGCGGCAC
CGGCGGCAGCGAGCTCATGGGCGGCGTGCAGCTCGCCGACCACTACCAGCAGAACACCCCCATCGGCGAC
GGCCCCGTGCTGCTGCCCGACAACCACTACCTGAGCTACCAGTCCAAGCTGAGCAAAGACCCCAACGAGA
AGCGCGATCACATGGTCCTGCTGGAGTTCGTGACCGCCGCCGGGATCACTCTCGGCATGGACGAGCTGTA
CAAGGGAGGTACCGGTGGATCTATGGTGAGCAAGGGCGAGGAGCTGTTCACCGGGGTGGTGCCCATCCTG
GTCGAGCTGGACGGCGACGTAAACGGCCACAAGTTCAGCGTGTCCGGCGAGGGCGAGGGCGATGCCACCT
ACGGCAAGCTGACCCTGAAGCTGATCTGCACCACCGGCAAGCTGCCCGTGCCCTGGCCCACCCTCGTGAC
CACCCTGGGCTACGGCCTTCAGTGCTTCGCCCGCTACCCCGACCACATGAAGCAGCACGACTTCTTCAAG
TCCGCCATGCCCGAAGGCTACGTCCAGGAGCGCACCATCTTCTTCAAGGACGACGGCAACTACAAGACCC
GCGCCGAGGTGAAGTTCGAGGGCGACACCCTGGTGAACCGCATCGAGCTGAAGGGCATCGACTTCAAGGA
GGACGGCAACATCCTGGGGCACAAGCTGGAGTACAACTACAACAGCCACAACGTCTATATCACCGCCGAC
AAGCAGAAGAACGGCATCAAGGCCAACTTCAAGATCCGCCACAACATCGAGTAAGAATTCTGCAGATATC
CATCACACTGGCGGCCGCTCGAGCATGCATCTAGAGGGCCCTATTCTATAGTGTCACCTAAATGCTAGAG
CTCGCTGATCAGCCTCGACTGTGCCTTCTAGTTGCCAGCCATCTGTTGTTTGCCCCTCCCCCGTGCCTTC
CTTGACCCTGGAAGGTGCCACTCCCACTGTCCTTTCCTAATAAAATGAGGAAATTGCATCGCATTGTCTG
AGTAGGTGTCATTCTATTCTGGGGGGTGGGGTGGGGCAGGACAGCAAGGGGGAGGATTGGGAAGACAATA
GCAGGCATGCTGGGGATGCGGTGGGCTCTATGGCTTCTGAGGCGGAAAGAACCAGCTGGGGCTCTAGGGG
GTATCCCC
[124 nt withheld, positions 3369-3492]
C
[91 nt withheld, positions 3494-3584]
A
[49 nt withheld, positions 3586-3634]
CCTTTGACGTTGGAGTCCACGTTCTTT
[37 nt withheld, positions 3662-3698]
ACCCTATCTCGGTCTATTCTTTTGATTTATAAGGGATTTTGCCGATTTCGGCCTATTGGTTAAAAAATGA
GCTGATTTAACAAAAATTTAACGCGAATTAATTCTGTGGAATGTGTGTCAGTTAGGGTGTGGAAAGTCCC
CAGGCTCCCCAGCAGGCAGAAGTATGCAAAGCATGCATCTCAATTAGTCAGCAACCAGGTGTGGAAAGTC
CCCAGGCTCCCCAGCAGGCAGAAGTATGCAAAGCATGCATCTCAATTAGTCAGCAACCATAGTCCCGCCC
CTAACTCCGCCCATCCCGCCCCTAACTCCGCCCAGTTCCGCCCATTCTCCGCCCCATGGCTGACTAATTT
TTTTTATTTATGCAGAGGCCGAGGCCGCCTCTGCCTCTGAGCTATTCCAGAAGTAGTGAGGAGGCTTTTT
TGGAGGCCTAGGCTTTTGCAAAAAGCTCCCGGGAGCTTGTATATCCATTTTCGGATCTGATCAAGAGACA
GGATGAGGATCGTTTCGCATGATTGAACAAGATGGATTGCACGCAGGTTCTCCGGCCGCTTGGGTGGAGA
GGCTATTCGGCTATGACTGGGCACAACAGACAATCGGCTGCTCTGATGCCGCCGTGTTCCGGCTGTCAGC
GCAGGGGCGCCCGGTTCTTTTTGTCAAGACCGACCTGTCCGGTGCCCTGAATGAACTGCAGGACGAGGCA
GCGCGGCTATCGTGGCTGGCCACGACGGGCGTTCCTTGCGCAGCTGTGCTCGACGTTGTCACTGAAGCGG
GAAGGGACTGGCTGCTATTGGGCGAAGTGCCGGGGCAGGATCTCCTGTCATCTCACCTTGCTCCTGCCGA
GAAAGTATCCATCATGGCTGATGCAATGCGGCGGCTGCATACGCTTGATCCGGCTACCTGCCCATTCGAC
CACCAAGCGAAACATCGCATCGAGCGAGCACGTACTCGGATGGAAGCCGGTCTTGTCGATCAGGATGATC
TGGACGAAGAGCATCAGGGGCTCGCGCCAGCCGAACTGTTCGCCAGGCTCAAGGCGCGCATGCCCGACGG
CGAGGATCTCGTCGTGACCCATGGCGATGCCTGCTTGCCGAATATCATGGTGGAAAATGGCCGCTTTTCT
GGATTCATCGACTGTGGCCGGCTGGGTGTGGCGGACCGCTATCAGGACATAGCGTTGGCTACCCGTGATA
TTGCTGAAGAGCTTGGCGGCGAATGGGCTGACCGCTTCCTCGTGCTTTACGGTATCGCCGCTCCCGATTC
GCAGCGCATCGCCTTCTATCGCCTTCTTGACGAGTTCTTCTGAGCGGGACTCTGGGGTTCGAAATGACCG
ACCAAGCGACGCCCAACCTGCCATCACGAGATTTCGATTCCACCGCCGCCTTCTATGAAAGGTTGGGCTT
CGGAATCGTTTTCCGGGACGCCGGCTGGATGATCCTCCAGCGCGGGGATCTCATGCTGGAGTTCTTCGCC
CACCCCAACTTGTTTATTGCAGCTTATAATGGTTACAAATAAAGCAATAGCATCACAAATTTCACAAATA
AAGCATTTTTTTCACTGCATTCTAGTTGTGGTTTGTCCAAACTCATCAATGTATCTTATCATGTCTGTAT
ACCGTCGACCTCTAGCTAGAGCTTGGCGTAATCATGGTCATAGCTGTTTCCTGTGTGAAATTGTTATCCG
CTCACAATTCCACACAACATACGAGCCGGAAGCATAAAGTGTAAAGCCTGGGGTGCCTAATGAGTGAGCT
AACTCACATTAATTGCGTTGCGCTCACTGCCCGCTTTCCAGTCGGGAAACCTGTCGTGCCAGCTGCATTA
ATGAATCGGCCAACGCGCGGGGAGAGGCGGTTTGCGTATTGGGCGCTCTTCCGCTTCCTCGCTCACTGAC
TCGCTGCGCTCGGTCGTTCGGCTGCGGCGAGCGGTATCAGCTCACTCAAAGGCGGTAATACGGTTATCCA
CAGAATCAGGGGATAACGCAGGAAAGAACATGTGAGCAAAAGGCCAGCAAAAGGCCAGGAACCGTAAAAA
GGCCGCGTTGCTGGCGTTTTTCCATAGGCTCCGCCCCCCTGACGAGCATCACAAAAATCGACGCTCAAGT
CAGAGGTGGCGAAACCCGACAGGACTATAAAGATACCAGGCGTTTCCCCCTGGAAGCTCCCTCGTGCGCT
CTCCTGTTCCGACCCTGCCGCTTACCGGATACCTGTCCGCCTTTCTCCCTTCGGGAAGCGTGGCGCTTTC
TCATAGCTCACGCTGTAGGTATCTCAGTTCGGTGTAGGTCGTTCGCTCCAAGCTGGGCTGTGTGCACGAA
CCCCCCGTTCAGCCCGACCGCTGCGCCTTATCCGGTAACTATCGTCTTGAGTCCAACCCGGTAAGACACG
ACTTATCGCCACTGGCAGCAGCCACTGGTAACAGGATTAGCAGAGCGAGGTATGTAGGCGGTGCTACAGA
GTTCTTGAAGTGGTGGCCTAACTACGGCTACACTAGAAGAACAGTATTTGGTATCTGCGCTCTGCTGAAG
CCAGTTACCTTCGGAAAAAGAGTTGGTAGCTCTTGATCCGGCAAACAAACCACCGCTGGTAGCGGTGGTT
TTTTTGTTTGCAAGCAGCAGATTACGCGCAGAAAAAAAGGATCTCAAGAAGATCCTTTGATCTTTTCTAC
GGGGTCTGACGCTCAGTGGAACGAAAACTCACGTTAAGGGATTTTGGTCATGAGATTATCAAAAAGGATC
TTCACCTAGATCCTTTTAAATTAAAAATGAAGTTTTAAATCAATCTAAAGTATATATGAGTAAACTTGGT
CTGACAGTTACCAATGCTTAATCAGTGAGGCACCTATCTCAGCGATCTGTCTATTTCGTTCATCCATAGT
TGCCTGACTCCCCGTCGTGTAGATAACTACGATACGGGAGGGCTTACCATCTGGCCCCAGTGCTGCAATG
ATACCGCGAGACCCACGCTCACCGGCTCCAGATTTATCAGCAATAAACCAGCCAGCCGGAAGGGCCGAGC
GCAGAAGTGGTCCTGCAACTTTATCCGCCTCCATCCAGTCTATTAATTGTTGCCGGGAAGCTAGAGTAAG
TAGTTCGCCAGTTAATAGTTTGCGCAACGTTGTTGCCATTGCTACAGGCATCGTGGTGTCACGCTCGTCG
TTTGGTATGGCTTCATTCAGCTCCGGTTCCCAACGATCAAGGCGAGTTACATGATCCCCCATGTTGTGCA
AAAAAGCGGTTAGCTCCTTCGGTCCTCCGATCGTTGTCAGAAGTAAGTTGGCCGCAGTGTTATCACTCAT
GGTTATGGCAGCACTGCATAATTCTCTTACTGTCATGCCATCCGTAAGATGCTTTTCTGTGACTGGTGAG
TACTCAACCAAGTCATTCTGAGAATAGTGTATGCGGCGACCGAGTTGCTCTTGCCCGGCGTCAATACGGG
ATAATACCGCGCCACATAGCAGAACTTTAAAAGTGCTCATCATTGGAAAACGTTCTTCGGGGCGAAAACT
CTCAAGGATCTTACCGCTGTTGAGATCCAGTTCGATGTAACCCACTCGTGCACCCAACTGATCTTCAGCA
TCTTTTACTTTCACCAGCGTTTCTGGGTGAGCAAAAACAGGAAGGCAAAATGCCGCAAAAAAGGGAATAA
GGGCGACACGGAAATGTTGAATACTCATACTCTTCCTTTTTCAATATTATTGAAGCATTTATCAGGGTTA
TTGTCTCATGAGCGGATACATATTTGAATGTATTTAGAAAAATAAACAAATAGGGGTTCCGCGCACATTT
CCCCGAAAAGTGCCA
Features (pLannotate 1.2.2; 26 found; start..end, strand, type, name):
     37..89      -  misc_feature   bom (fragment): basis of mobility region from pBR322
    244..623     +  enhancer       CMV enhancer: human cytomegalovirus immediate early enhancer
    624..827     +  promoter       CMV promoter: human cytomegalovirus (CMV) immediate early promoter
    823..856     +  LTR            5' LTR (truncated) (fragment): truncated 5' long terminal repeat (LTR) from HIV-1
    872..890     +  promoter       T7 promoter: promoter for bacteriophage T7 RNA polymerase
    931..951     +  CDS            capTEV™ (fragment): composite tag for in vivo biotinylation, TEV protease cleavage, and 6xHis tagging
    952..984     +  CDS            T7 tag (gene 10 leader): leader peptide from bacteriophage T7 gene 10 promotes efficient translation in E. coli
    988..1011    +  CDS            Xpress™ tag: Xpress™ epitope tag, including an enterokinase recognition and cleavage site
   1018..1734    +  CDS            mVenus: mVenus is a basic (constitutively fluorescent) yellow fluorescent protein published in 2006, derived from Aequorea victoria. It is reported to be a rapidly-maturing monomer with moderate acid sensitivity.
   1744..2166    +  CDS            RAD53 (fragment): RAD53_YEAST - Also known as MEC2, SAD1, SPK1. Experimental evidence at protein level: Swiss-Prot protein existence level 1. Controls S-phase checkpoint as well as G1 and G2 DNA damage checkpoints. Phosphorylates proteins on serine, threonine, and tyrosine. Prevents entry into anaphase and mitotic exit after DNA damage via regulation of the Polo kinase CDC5. Seems to be involved in the phosphorylation of RPH1. From Saccharomyces cerevisiae (strain ATCC 204508 / S288c) (Baker's yeast).
   2260..2991    +  CDS            cp173Venus: circularly permuted form of the Venus yellow fluorescent protein (Nagai et al., 2004) efficient FRET acceptor for CFP
   3055..3073    -  promoter       SP6 promoter: promoter for bacteriophage SP6 RNA polymerase
   3099..3323    +  polyA_signal   bGH poly(A) signal: bovine growth hormone polyadenylation signal
   3327..3348    +  promoter       SV40 promoter (fragment): SV40 enhancer and early promoter
   3369..3797    +  rep_origin     f1 ori (sequence partly withheld): f1 bacteriophage origin of replication; arrow indicates direction of (+) strand synthesis
   3811..4140    +  promoter       SV40 promoter: SV40 enhancer and early promoter
   4207..4998    +  CDS            neo: KKA2_KLEPN - Also known as kan, nptII. Experimental evidence at protein level: Swiss-Prot protein existence level 1. Resistance to kanamycin, neomycin, paromomycin, ribostamycin, butirosin and gentamicin B. From Klebsiella pneumoniae.
   5022..5180    +  CDS            ble (fragment): BLE_KLEPN - Experimental evidence at protein level: Swiss-Prot protein existence level 1. Binding protein with a strong affinity to the bleomycin family of antibiotics. Binds to CL990; an antimitotic-antibiotic compound. From Klebsiella pneumoniae.
   5175..5296    +  polyA_signal   SV40 poly(A) signal: SV40 polyadenylation signal
   5369..5385    -  protein_bind   lac operator: The lac repressor binds to the lac operator to inhibit transcription in E. coli. This inhibition can be relieved by adding lactose or isopropyl-β-D-thiogalactopyranoside (IPTG). lac repressor encoded by lacI
   5393..5423    -  promoter       lac promoter: promoter for the E. coli lac operon
   5438..5459    -  protein_bind   CAP binding site: CAP binding activates transcription in the presence of cAMP. E. coli catabolite activator protein
   5472..5564    -  CDS            lacI (fragment): lac repressor; lacI; The lac repressor binds to the lac operator to inhibit transcription in E. coli. This inhibition can be relieved by adding lactose or isopropyl-β-D-thiogalactopyranoside (IPTG).
   5747..6335    -  rep_origin     ori: high-copy-number ColE1/pMB1/pBR322/pUC origin of replication
   6506..7366    -  CDS            AmpR: β-lactamase; bla; confers resistance to ampicillin, carbenicillin, and related antibiotics
   7367..7471    -  promoter       AmpR promoter: bla
