[The description below was written by a language model from this plasmid's Addgene catalogue record and pLannotate feature annotations shown in this document.]
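Description:
pcDNA3-Venus-cpVenus-FLARE-AKAR(T/A) is a mammalian expression plasmid of about 7.5 kb, built on the Invitrogen pcDNA3 backbone. It encodes a non-phosphorylatable control version of a single-colour kinase activity biosensor. The plasmid replicates in E. coli at high copy from a ColE1/pUC-type origin and is selected with ampicillin through the β-lactamase gene. An f1 origin is also present. For mammalian cells, an SV40 early promoter drives a neomycin phosphotransferase cassette with an SV40 poly(A) signal, which allows G418 selection of stable transfectants.

The roughly 2 kb insert sits between BamHI and EcoRI sites. It is transcribed from the CMV immediate-early enhancer/promoter and terminated by the bGH poly(A) signal, with flanking T7 and SP6 promoters from the backbone. The open reading frame begins with backbone-derived 6xHis, T7 gene 10 leader and Xpress tags. These are followed by Venus, then a fragment of S. cerevisiae RAD53 that corresponds to the phospho-amino-acid-binding module typical of AKAR-type sensors, then a kinase substrate segment, and finally a circularly permuted Venus (recorded as cpVenus[E172]; annotated as cp173Venus).

In sensors of this design, phosphorylation of the substrate threonine promotes its binding to the RAD53-derived domain. The resulting conformational change alters energy transfer between the two like-coloured fluorophores. AKAR sensors generally report protein kinase A activity, although the record does not name the kinase. In this construct the target threonine is mutated to alanine, so the sensor should not respond to kinase activity. It serves as the negative control for the parental Venus-cpVenus-FLARE-AKAR reporter in live-cell imaging.
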