Addgene plasmid #123330: pcDNA3-Venus-cpVenus-FLARE-AKAR(T/A)
Purpose: Negative control mutant for Venus-cpVenus-FLARE-AKAR biosensor.
Depositing lab: Jin Zhang. Publication: Single-color, ratiometric biosensors for detecting signaling activities in live cells. Ross BL, Tenner B, Markwardt ML, Zviman A, Shi G, Kerr JP, Snell NE, McFarland JJ, Mauban JR, Ward CW, Rizzo MA, Zhang J. eLife. 2018 Jul 3;7. pii: 35458. doi: 10.7554/eLife.35458 PubMed 29968564.
Backbone
  Vector backbone: pcDNA3
  Backbone manufacturer: Invitrogen
  Backbone size w/o insert (bp): 5517
  Total vector size (bp): 7494
  Vector type: Mammalian Expression
  Selectable markers: Neomycin (select with G418)
Growth in bacteria
  Bacterial resistance: Ampicillin, 100 μg/mL
  Growth temperature: 37°C
  Growth strain: DH5alpha
  Copy number: High Copy
Gene/Insert
  Gene/Insert name: Venus-cpVenus-FLARE-AKAR(T/A)
  Species: S. cerevisiae (budding yeast), Synthetic
  Insert size (bp): 1977
  Mutation: Target Thr residue in substrate domain mutated to Ala.
  Promoter: CMV
  Tag / fusion protein: Venus (N terminal on insert); cpVenus[E172] (C terminal on insert); 6xHIS (N terminal on backbone); T7 tag (gene 10 leader) (N terminal on backbone); Xpress (TM) tag (N terminal on backbone)
  Cloning method: Restriction Enzyme; 5′ cloning site BamHI (not destroyed); 3′ cloning site EcoRI (not destroyed)
  Sequencing primers: 5′ CMV forward; 3′ BGH reverse
Terms and licenses: Academic/Nonprofit Terms; Industry Terms: Not Available to Industry
How to cite: pcDNA3-Venus-cpVenus-FLARE-AKAR(T/A) was a gift from Jin Zhang (Addgene plasmid # 123330 ; http://n2t.net/addgene:123330 ; RRID:Addgene_123330)
